Addgene plasmid #137783: RnAT1aR DRY->AAY-mCherry
Purpose: Visualization of the At1aR DRY mutant
Depositing lab: Dorus Gadella. Depositing organization: University of Amsterdam. Publication: Not So Dry After All: DRY Mutants of the AT1A Receptor and H1 Receptor Can Induce G-Protein-Dependent Signaling. Pietraszewska-Bogiel A, Joosen L, Chertkova AO, Goedhart J. ACS Omega. 2020 Feb 3;5(6):2648-2659. doi: 10.1021/acsomega.9b03146. eCollection 2020 Feb 18. PubMed 32095688.
Backbone
  Vector backbone: pEGFP-N1
  Vector type: Mammalian Expression
Growth in bacteria
  Bacterial resistance: Kanamycin, 50 μg/mL
  Growth temperature: 37°C
  Growth strain: DH5alpha
  Copy number: High Copy
Gene/Insert
  Gene/Insert name: Rat At1a receptor; DRY mutant
  Species: R. norvegicus (rat)
  Mutation: DRY -> AAY
  Entrez Gene: Agtr1a (a.k.a. AT1, AT1A, AT1R, Agtr1)
  Promoter: CMV
  Cloning method: Restriction Enzyme; 5′ cloning site Unknown (unknown if destroyed)
Terms and licenses: Academic/Nonprofit Terms; Industry Terms: Not Available to Industry
How to cite: RnAT1aR DRY->AAY-mCherry was a gift from Dorus Gadella (Addgene plasmid # 137783 ; http://n2t.net/addgene:137783 ; RRID:Addgene_137783)
