[The description below was written by a language model from this plasmid's Addgene catalogue record and pLannotate feature annotations shown in this document.]
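Description:
RnAT1aR DRY->AAY-mCherry is a mammalian expression plasmid built on the pEGFP-N1 backbone, in which the original fluorescent protein has been replaced by mCherry. It carries the rat angiotensin II type 1a receptor (Agtr1a), a G-protein-coupled receptor, with its conserved DRY motif mutated to AAY. The receptor coding sequence sits downstream of the human cytomegalovirus immediate early enhancer and promoter and a remnant of the multiple cloning site. It is followed after a short linker by the mCherry coding sequence, consistent with a C-terminal fusion of the monomeric red fluorescent protein to the receptor. An SV40 polyadenylation signal terminates the transcript. The small large T antigen fragment annotated just upstream of it is likely part of the SV40 late region that accompanies this polyadenylation element rather than a functional coding sequence.

The plasmid is propagated in E. coli at high copy from a ColE1/pUC-type origin and selected with kanamycin. The Tn5 NeoR/KanR gene is driven by a bacterial bla promoter in tandem with the SV40 enhancer and early promoter and is terminated by the HSV TK polyadenylation signal, so the same marker can confer G418 resistance in mammalian cells. An f1 origin is also present, which allows single-stranded DNA production. The short ble and bGH poly(A) fragments in the annotation appear to be backbone remnants or spurious matches.

According to the record, the construct is used to visualize the AT1a receptor DRY mutant in cells. The associated work examines whether DRY-motif mutants of this receptor and the H1 receptor can still induce G-protein-dependent signaling.
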