Features (pLannotate 1.2.2; 16 found; start..end, strand, type, name):
      1..304     +  enhancer       CMV enhancer: human cytomegalovirus immediate early enhancer
    305..508     +  promoter       CMV promoter: human cytomegalovirus (CMV) immediate early promoter
    531..568     +  misc_feature   MCS (fragment): multiple cloning site
    572..1648    +  CDS            Agtr1: AGTRA_RAT - Also known as Agtr1a, At1a. Experimental evidence at protein level: Swiss-Prot protein existence level 1. Receptor for angiotensin II. Mediates its action by association with G proteins that activate a phosphatidylinositol- calcium second messenger system. From Rattus norvegicus (Rat).
   1661..2368    +  CDS            mCherry: mCherry is a basic (constitutively fluorescent) red fluorescent protein published in 2004, derived from Discosoma sp.. It is reported to be a very rapidly-maturing monomer with low acid sensitivity.
   2388..2471    +  CDS            large T antigen (fragment): large T antigen from SV40 (simian virus 40)
   2494..2615    +  polyA_signal   SV40 poly(A) signal: SV40 polyadenylation signal
   2649..3077    -  rep_origin     f1 ori (sequence partly withheld): f1 bacteriophage origin of replication; arrow indicates direction of (+) strand synthesis
   3104..3208    +  promoter       AmpR promoter: bla
   3210..3567    +  promoter       SV40 promoter: SV40 enhancer and early promoter
   3602..4396    +  CDS            NeoR/KanR: aminoglycoside phosphotransferase from Tn5; aph(3')-II (or nptII); confers resistance to neomycin, kanamycin, and G418 (Geneticin®)
   4417..4569    +  CDS            ble (fragment): BLE_KLEPN - Experimental evidence at protein level: Swiss-Prot protein existence level 1. Binding protein with a strong affinity to the bleomycin family of antibiotics. Binds to CL990; an antimitotic-antibiotic compound. From Klebsiella pneumoniae.
   4628..4675    +  polyA_signal   HSV TK poly(A) signal: herpes simplex virus thymidine kinase polyadenylation signal (Cole and Stacy, 1985)
   4766..4782    -  polyA_signal   bGH poly(A) signal (fragment): bovine growth hormone polyadenylation signal
   5004..5592    +  rep_origin     ori: high-copy-number ColE1/pMB1/pBR322/pUC origin of replication
   5707..5766    +  enhancer       CMV enhancer (fragment): human cytomegalovirus immediate early enhancer
>Addgene plasmid #137783 | RnAT1aR DRY->AAY-mCherry | addgene full sequence | sequence record 273084 | Addgene NGS Result
CGTTACATAACTTACGGTAAATGGCCCGCCTGGCTGACCGCCCAACGACCCCCGCCCATTGACGTCAATA
ATGACGTATGTTCCCATAGTAACGCCAATAGGGACTTTCCATTGACGTCAATGGGTGGAGTATTTACGGT
AAACTGCCCACTTGGCAGTACATCAAGTGTATCATATGCCAAGTACGCCCCCTATTGACGTCAATGACGG
TAAATGGCCCGCCTGGCATTATGCCCAGTACATGACCTTATGGGACTTTCCTACTTGGCAGTACATCTAC
GTATTAGTCATCGCTATTACCATGGTGATGCGGTTTTGGCAGTACATCAATGGGCGTGGATAGCGGTTTG
ACTCACGGGGATTTCCAAGTCTCCACCCCATTGACGTCAATGGGAGTTTGTTTTGGCACCAAAATCAACG
GGACTTTCCAAAATGTCGTAACAACTCCGCCCCATTGACGCAAATGGGCGGTAGGCGTGTACGGTGGGAG
GTCTATATAAGCAGAGCTGGTTTAGTGAACCGTCAGATCCGCTAGCGCTACCGGACTCAGATCTCGAGCT
CAAGCTTCAAAATGGCCCTTAACTCTTCTGCTGAAGATGGTATCAAAAGAATCCAAGATGACTGCCCCAA
GGCTGGCAGGCACAGTTACATATTTGTCATGATCCCTACCCTCTACAGCATCATCTTTGTGGTGGGAATA
TTTGGAAACAGCTTGGTGGTGATTGTCATTTACTTTTACATGAAGCTGAAGACTGTGGCCAGCGTCTTTC
TTCTCAATCTCGCCTTGGCTGACTTATGCTTTTTGCTGACTTTGCCCCTGTGGGCAGTCTATACCGCTAT
GGAGTACCGCTGGCCCTTCGGCAATCACCTATGTAAGATCGCTTCGGCCAGCGTGAGCTTCAACCTCTAC
GCCAGTGTGTTCCTTCTCACGTGTCTCAGCATCGCCGCCTACCTGGCCATCGTCCACCCAATGAAGTCTC
GCCTTCGCCGCACGATGCTGGTGGCCAAAGTCACCTGCATCATCATCTGGCTGATGGCTGGCTTGGCCAG
TTTGCCAGCTGTCATCCACCGAAATGTATACTTCATCGAGAACACCAATATCACAGTGTGCGCGTTTCAT
TATGAGTCTCGGAATTCGACGCTCCCCATAGGGCTGGGCCTTACCAAGAATATTCTGGGCTTCTTGTTCC
CTTTCCTTATCATTCTCACCAGCTATACCCTTATTTGGAAAGCTCTAAAGAAGGCTTATGAAATTCAAAA
GAACAAACCAAGAAACGATGACATCTTTAGGATAATTATGGCGATTGTGCTTTTCTTCTTCTTTTCCTGG
GTCCCCCACCAAATATTCACTTTCCTGGATGTGCTGATTCAGCTGGGCGTCATCCATGACTGTAAAATTT
CTGACATCGTGGACACTGCCATGCCCATCACCATCTGCATAGCGTATTTTAACAACTGCCTGAACCCTCT
GTTCTACGGCTTTCTGGGGAAGAAATTTAAAAAGTATTTCCTCCAGCTCCTGAAATATATTCCCCCAAAG
GCCAAGTCCCACTCAAGCCTGTCTACGAAAATGAGCACGCTTTCTTACCGGCCTTCGGATAACATGAGCT
CATCGGCCAAAAAGCCTGCGTCTTGTTTTGAGGTGGAACCGGTCGCCACCATGGTGAGCAAGGGCGAGGA
GGATAACATGGCCATCATCAAGGAGTTCATGCGCTTCAAGGTGCACATGGAGGGCTCCGTGAACGGCCAC
GAGTTCGAGATCGAGGGCGAGGGCGAGGGCCGCCCCTACGAGGGCACCCAGACCGCCAAGCTGAAGGTGA
CCAAGGGTGGCCCCCTGCCCTTCGCCTGGGACATCCTGTCCCCTCAGTTCATGTACGGCTCCAAGGCCTA
CGTGAAGCACCCCGCCGACATCCCCGACTACTTGAAGCTGTCCTTCCCCGAGGGCTTCAAGTGGGAGCGC
GTGATGAACTTCGAGGACGGCGGCGTGGTGACCGTGACCCAGGACTCCTCCCTGCAGGACGGCGAGTTCA
TCTACAAGGTGAAGCTGCGCGGCACCAACTTCCCCTCCGACGGCCCCGTAATGCAGAAGAAGACCATGGG
CTGGGAGGCCTCCTCCGAGCGGATGTACCCCGAGGACGGCGCCCTGAAGGGCGAGATCAAGCAGAGGCTG
AAGCTGAAGGACGGCGGCCACTACGACGCTGAGGTCAAGACCACCTACAAGGCCAAGAAGCCCGTGCAGC
TGCCCGGCGCCTACAACGTCAACATCAAGTTGGACATCACCTCCCACAACGAGGACTACACCATCGTGGA
ACAGTACGAACGCGCCGAGGGCCGCCACTCCACCGGCGGCATGGACGAGCTGTACAAGTAAAGCGGCCGC
GACTCTAGATCATAATCAGCCATACCACATTTGTAGAGGTTTTACTTGCTTTAAAAAACCTCCCACACCT
CCCCCTGAACCTGAAACATAAAATGAATGCAATTGTTGTTGTTAACTTGTTTATTGCAGCTTATAATGGT
TACAAATAAAGCAATAGCATCACAAATTTCACAAATAAAGCATTTTTTTCACTGCATTCTAGTTGTGGTT
TGTCCAAACTCATCAATGTATCTTAAGGCGTAAATTGTAAGCGTTAATATTTTGTTAAAATTCGCGTTAA
ATTTTTGTTAAATCAGCTCATTTTTTAACCAATAGGCCGAAATCGGCAAAATCCCTTATAAATCAAAAGA
ATAGACCGAGATAGGGT
[37 nt withheld, positions 2748-2784]
AAAGAACGTGGACTCCAACGTCAAAGG
[49 nt withheld, positions 2812-2860]
T
[91 nt withheld, positions 2862-2952]
G
[124 nt withheld, positions 2954-3077]
CAGGTGGCACTTTTCGGGGAAATGTGCGCGGAACCCCTATTTGTTTATTTTTCTAAATACATTCAAATAT
GTATCCGCTCATGAGACAATAACCCTGATAAATGCTTCAATAATATTGAAAAAGGAAGAGTCCTGAGGCG
GAAAGAACCAGCTGTGGAATGTGTGTCAGTTAGGGTGTGGAAAGTCCCCAGGCTCCCCAGCAGGCAGAAG
TATGCAAAGCATGCATCTCAATTAGTCAGCAACCAGGTGTGGAAAGTCCCCAGGCTCCCCAGCAGGCAGA
AGTATGCAAAGCATGCATCTCAATTAGTCAGCAACCATAGTCCCGCCCCTAACTCCGCCCATCCCGCCCC
TAACTCCGCCCAGTTCCGCCCATTCTCCGCCCCATGGCTGACTAATTTTTTTTATTTATGCAGAGGCCGA
GGCCGCCTCGGCCTCTGAGCTATTCCAGAAGTAGTGAGGAGGCTTTTTTGGAGGCCTAGGCTTTTGCAAA
GATCGATCAAGAGACAGGATGAGGATCGTTTCGCATGATTGAACAAGATGGATTGCACGCAGGTTCTCCG
GCCGCTTGGGTGGAGAGGCTATTCGGCTATGACTGGGCACAACAGACAATCGGCTGCTCTGATGCCGCCG
TGTTCCGGCTGTCAGCGCAGGGGCGCCCGGTTCTTTTTGTCAAGACCGACCTGTCCGGTGCCCTGAATGA
ACTGCAAGACGAGGCAGCGCGGCTATCGTGGCTGGCCACGACGGGCGTTCCTTGCGCAGCTGTGCTCGAC
GTTGTCACTGAAGCGGGAAGGGACTGGCTGCTATTGGGCGAAGTGCCGGGGCAGGATCTCCTGTCATCTC
ACCTTGCTCCTGCCGAGAAAGTATCCATCATGGCTGATGCAATGCGGCGGCTGCATACGCTTGATCCGGC
TACCTGCCCATTCGACCACCAAGCGAAACATCGCATCGAGCGAGCACGTACTCGGATGGAAGCCGGTCTT
GTCGATCAGGATGATCTGGACGAAGAGCATCAGGGGCTCGCGCCAGCCGAACTGTTCGCCAGGCTCAAGG
CGAGCATGCCCGACGGCGAGGATCTCGTCGTGACCCATGGCGATGCCTGCTTGCCGAATATCATGGTGGA
AAATGGCCGCTTTTCTGGATTCATCGACTGTGGCCGGCTGGGTGTGGCGGACCGCTATCAGGACATAGCG
TTGGCTACCCGTGATATTGCTGAAGAGCTTGGCGGCGAATGGGCTGACCGCTTCCTCGTGCTTTACGGTA
TCGCCGCTCCCGATTCGCAGCGCATCGCCTTCTATCGCCTTCTTGACGAGTTCTTCTGAGCGGGACTCTG
GGGTTCGAAATGACCGACCAAGCGACGCCCAACCTGCCATCACGAGATTTCGATTCCACCGCCGCCTTCT
ATGAAAGGTTGGGCTTCGGAATCGTTTTCCGGGACGCCGGCTGGATGATCCTCCAGCGCGGGGATCTCAT
GCTGGAGTTCTTCGCCCACCCTAGGGGGAGGCTAACTGAAACACGGAAGGAGACAATACCGGAAGGAACC
CGCGCTATGACGGCAATAAAAAGACAGAATAAAACGCACGGTGTTGGGTCGTTTGTTCATAAACGCGGGG
TTCGGTCCCAGGGCTGGCACTCTGTCGATACCCCACCGAGACCCCATTGGGGCCAATACGCCCGCGTTTC
TTCCTTTTCCCCACCCCACCCCCCAAGTTCGGGTGAAGGCCCAGGGCTCGCAGCCAACGTCGGGGCGGCA
GGCCCTGCCATAGCCTCAGGTTACTCATATATACTTTAGATTGATTTAAAACTTCATTTTTAATTTAAAA
GGATCTAGGTGAAGATCCTTTTTGATAATCTCATGACCAAAATCCCTTAACGTGAGTTTTCGTTCCACTG
AGCGTCAGACCCCGTAGAAAAGATCAAAGGATCTTCTTGAGATCCTTTTTTTCTGCGCGTAATCTGCTGC
TTGCAAACAAAAAAACCACCGCTACCAGCGGTGGTTTGTTTGCCGGATCAAGAGCTACCAACTCTTTTTC
CGAAGGTAACTGGCTTCAGCAGAGCGCAGATACCAAATACTGTTCTTCTAGTGTAGCCGTAGTTAGGCCA
CCACTTCAAGAACTCTGTAGCACCGCCTACATACCTCGCTCTGCTAATCCTGTTACCAGTGGCTGCTGCC
AGTGGCGATAAGTCGTGTCTTACCGGGTTGGACTCAAGACGATAGTTACCGGATAAGGCGCAGCGGTCGG
GCTGAACGGGGGGTTCGTGCACACAGCCCAGCTTGGAGCGAACGACCTACACCGAACTGAGATACCTACA
GCGTGAGCTATGAGAAAGCGCCACGCTTCCCGAAGGGAGAAAGGCGGACAGGTATCCGGTAAGCGGCAGG
GTCGGAACAGGAGAGCGCACGAGGGAGCTTCCAGGGGGAAACGCCTGGTATCTTTATAGTCCTGTCGGGT
TTCGCCACCTCTGACTTGAGCGTCGATTTTTGTGATGCTCGTCAGGGGGGCGGAGCCTATGGAAAAACGC
CAGCAACGCGGCCTTTTTACGGTTCCTGGCCTTTTGCTGGCCTTTTGCTCACATGTTCTTTCCTGCGTTA
TCCCCTGATTCTGTGGATAACCGTATTACCGCCATGCATTAGTTATTAATAGTAATCAATTACGGGGTCA
TTAGTTCATAGCCCATATATGGAGTTCCG
