>Addgene plasmid #137783 | RnAT1aR DRY->AAY-mCherry | depositor partial sequence | sequence record 266028 | Partial
GCGGGTTAGAGTCGATCGCTAGCGCTACCGGACTCAGATCTCGAGCTCAAGCTTCAAAATGGCCCTTAAC
TCTTCTGCTGAAGATGGTATCAAAAGAATCCAAGATGACTGCCCCAAGGCTGGCAGGCACAGTTACATAT
TTGTCATGATCCCTACCCTCTACAGCATCATCTTTGTGGTGGGAATATTTGGAAACAGCTTGGTGGTGAT
TGTCATTTACTTTTACATGAAGCTGAAGACTGTGGCCAGCGTCTTTCTTCTCAATCTCGCCTTGGCTGAC
TTATGCTTTTTGCTGACTTTGCCCCTGTGGGCAGTCTATACCGCTATGGAGTACCGCTGGCCCTTCGGCA
ATCACCTATGTAAGATCGCTTCGGCCAGCGTGAGCTTCAACCTCTACGCCAGTGTGTTCCTTCTCACGTG
TCTCAGCATCGCCGCCTACCTGGCCATCGTCCACCCAATGAAGTCTCGCCTTCGCCGCACGATGCTGGTG
GCCAAAGTCACCTGCATCATCATCTGGCTGATGGCTGGCTTGGCCAGTTTGCCAGCTGTCATCCACCGAA
ATGTATACTTCATCGAGAACACCAATATCACAGTGTGCGCGTTTCATTATGAGTCTCGGAATTCGACGCT
CCCCATAGGGCTGGGCCTTACCAAGAATATTCTGGGCTTCTTGTTCCCTTTCCTTATCATTCTCACCAGC
TATACCCTTATTTGGAAAGCTCTAAAGAAGGCTTATGAAATTCAAAAGAACAAACCAAGAAACGATGACA
TCTTTAGGATAATTATGGCGATTGTGCTTTTCTTCTTCTTTTCCTGGGTCCCCCACCAAATATTCACTTT
CCTGGATGTGCTGATTCAGCTGGGCGTCATCCATGACTGTAAAATTTCTGACATCGTGGACACTGCCATG
CCCATCACCATCTGCATAGCGTATTTTAACAACTGCCTGAACCCTCTGTTCTACGGCTTTCTGGGGAAGA
AATTTAAAAAGTATTTCCTCCAGCTCCTGAAATATATTCCCCCAAAGGCCAAGTCCCACTCAAGCCTGTC
TACGAAAATGAGCACGCTTTCTTACCGGCCTTCGGATAACATGAGCTCATCGGCCAAAAAGCCTGCGTCT
TGTTTTGAGGTGGAACCGGTCGCCACCATGGTGAGCAAGGGCGAGGAGGATAACATGGCCATCATCAAGG
AGTTCATGCGCTTCAAGGTGACATGGAGGGCTCCGTGAACGGCCACGAATTCAAGATCAAGGGCAAGGGC
AAGGGCCGCCCTACAAGGGCACCAGACGCCAACTGAAGGGACAAGGGGGGCCCCTGCCCTTCCCTGGGAA
ATCTGTCCCCCATTCTGTTCGGCCCAGGGCCCAATAAAACCCCCCCAAATCCCAATACTTAAATTTCTTC
CCCAGGGTTTAGGGGAAGCCGGTAAAAATTTGGAGAGGGGGGGGGGGACCGGCCCCCAAACCTCCCCGGG
GGGGGATTTTAAGGAGGAGGGGGGGCCCTCCCTGCGCCCCCGGAAAAAGAGAAGAGGGGGGGGCCCCCCC
GTATCCCACAGCGCCCCCGGGGAAAAA
