>Addgene plasmid #137783 | RnAT1aR DRY->AAY-mCherry | depositor partial sequence | sequence record 266029 | Partial
GGGGACGAGTCGCGGCCGCTTTACTTGTACAGCTCGTCCATGCCGCCGGTGGAGTGGCGGCCCTCGGCGC
GTTCGTACTGTTCCACGATGGTGTAGTCCTCGTTGTGGGAGGTGATGTCCAACTTGATGTTGACGTTGTA
GGCGCCGGGCAGCTGCACGGGCTTCTTGGCCTTGTAGGTGGTCTTGACCTCAGCGTCGTAGTGGCCGCCG
TCCTTCAGCTTCAGCCTCTGCTTGATCTCGCCCTTCAGGGCGCCGTCCTCGGGGTACATCCGCTCGGAGG
AGGCCTCCCAGCCCATGGTCTTCTTCTGCATTACGGGGCCGTCGGAGGGGAAGTTGGTGCCGCGCAGCTT
CACCTTGTAGATGAACTCGCCGTCCTGCAGGGAGGAGTCCTGGGTCACGGTCACCACGCCGCCGTCCTCG
AAGTTCATCACGCGCTCCCACTTGAAGCCCTCGGGGAAGGACAGCTTCAAGTAGTCGGGGATGTCGGCGG
GGTGCTTCACGTAGGCCTTGGAGCCGTACATGAACTGAGGGGACAGGATGTCCCAGGCGAAGGGCAGGGG
GCCACCCTTGGTCACCTTCAGCTTGGCGGTCTGGGTGCCCTCGTAGGGGCGGCCCTCGCCCTCGCCCTCG
ATCTCGAACTCGTGGCCGTTCACGGAGCCCTCCATGTGCACCTTGAAGCGCATGAACTCCTTGATGATGG
CCATGTTATCCTCCTCGCCCTTGCTCACCATGGTGGCGACCGGTTCCACCTCAAAACAAGACGCAGGCTT
TTTGGCCGATGAGCTCATGTTATCCGAAGGCCGGTAAGAAAGCGTGCTCATTTTCGTAGACAGGCTTGAG
TGGGACTTGGCCTTTGGGGGAATATATTTCAGGAGCTGGAGGAAATACTTTTTAAATTTCTTCCCCAGAA
AGCCGTAGAACAGAGGGTTCAGGCAGTTGTTAAAATACGCTATGCAGATGGTGATGGGCATGGCAGTGTC
CACGATGTCAGAAATTTTACAGTCATGGATGACGCCCAGCTGAATCAGCACATCCAGGAAAGTGAATATT
TGGTGGGGGACCCAGGAAAAGAAGAAGAAAAGCACAATCGCCATAATTATCCTAAAGATGTCATCGTTTC
TTGGTTTGTTCTTTTGAATTTCATAAGCCTTCTTTAGAGCTTTCCAAATAAGGGTATAGCTGGTGAAAAT
GATAAGGAAAGGGAACAAAAGCCCAGAATTTCTTGGTAAGGCCAGCCCTTGGGGAGCGTCAATTCCAGAT
CAAATGAAACCGCACCTGGGAATTGGGGTTCCCAAGAAGATAACTTTCCGGGGATAACCTGCAAATGGCC
ACCCGCCTTCCCCAAAAGAAGCGGGGATTTTGCCCCCCTTTGGGGGGAAGGGAAATTTTTGGGGGAAGGC
CGGAGGGGGATTGAAAACAAAAAAAAACCGGGTGAAAGGAACCCCTCCCCAAACTTTTTTTTTTTGGGGG
GCCTCTCTTTTTATCCCCGGCGGGAAAAAACAACCAGAAAAAAAAAGACGCCCTTT
